>Addgene plasmid #55520 | mTurquoise-Actin-C-18 | depositor partial sequence | sequence record 85928 | insert sequence
TAGCGCTACCGGTCGCCACCATGGTGAGCAAGGGCGAGGAGCTGTTCACCGGGGTGGTGCCCATCCTGGT
CGAGCTGGACGGCGACGTAAACGGCCACAAGTTCAGCGTGTCCGGCGAGGGCGAGGGCGATGCCACCTAC
GGCAAGCTGACCCTGAAGTTCATCTGCACCACCGGCAAGCTGCCCGTGCCCTGGCCCACCCTCGTGACCA
CCCTGTCCTGGGGCGTGCAGTGCTTCGCCCGCTACCCCGACCACATGAAGCAGCACGACTTCTTCAAGTC
CGCCATGCCCGAAGGCTACGTCCAGGAGCGCACCATCTTCTTCAAGGACGACGGCAACTACAAGACCCGC
GCCGAGGTGAAGTTCGAGGGCGACACCCTGGTGAACCGCATCGAGCTGAAGGGCATCGACTTCAAGGAGG
ACGGCAACATCCTGGGGCACAAGCTGGAGTACAACTACATCAGCGACAACGTCTATATCACCGCCGACAA
GCAGAAGAACGGCATCAAGGCCAACTTCAAGATCCGCCACAACATCGAGGACGGCGGCGTGCAGCTCGCC
GACCACTACCAGCAGAACACCCCCATCGGCGACGGCCCCGTGCTGCTGCCCGACAACCACTACCTGAGCA
CCCAGTCCAAGCTGAGCAAAGACCCCAACGAGAAGCGCGATCACATGGTCCTGCTGGAGTTCGTGACCGC
CGCCGGGATCACTCTCGGCATGGACGAGCTGTACAAGTCCGGACTCAGATCTGGCAGCGGTGGAGGCAGC
GCATCCGGCGGAAGCGGAAGCGATGATGATATCGCCGCGCTCGTCGTCGACAACGGCTCCGGCATGTGCA
AGGCCGGCTTCGCGGGCGACGATGCCCCCCGGGCCGTCTTCCCCTCCATCGTGGGGCGCCCCAGGCACCA
GGGCGTGATGGTGGGCATGGGTCAGAAGGATTCCTATGTGGGCGACGAGGCCCAGAGCAAGAGAGGCATC
CTCACCCTGAAGTACCCCATCGAGCACGGCATCGTCACCAACTGGGACGACATGGAGAAAATCTGGCACC
ACACCTTCTACAATGAGCTGCGTGTGGCTCCCGAGGAGCACCCCGTGCTGCTGACCGAGGCCCCCCTGAA
CCCCAAGGCCAACCGCGAGAAGATGACCCAGATCATGTTTGAGACCTTCAACACCCCAGCCATGTACGTT
GCTATCCAGGCTGTGCTATCCCTGTACGCCTCTGGCCGTACCACTGGCATCGTGATGGACTCCGGTGACG
GGGTCACCCACACTGTGCCCATCTACGAGGGGTATGCCCTCCCCCATGCCATCCTGCGTCTGGACCTGGC
TGGCCGGGACCTGACTGACTACCTCATGAAGATCCTCACCGAGCGCGGCTACAGCTTCACCACCACGGCC
GAGCGGGAAATCGTGCGTGACATTAAGGAGAAGCTGTGCTACGTCGCCCTGGACTTCGAGCAAGAGATGG
CCACGGCTGCTTCCAGCTCCTCCCTGGAGAAGAGCTACGAGCTGCCTGACGGCCAGGTCATCACCATTGG
CAATGAGCGGTTCCGCTGCCCTGAGGCACTCTTCCAGCCTTCCTTCCTGGGCATGGAGTCCTGTGGCATC
CACGAAACTACCTTCAACTCCATCATGAAGTGTGACGTGGACATCCGCAAAGACCTGTACGCCAACACAG
TGCTGTCTGGCGGCACCACCATGTACCCTGGCATTGCCGACAGGATGCAGAAGGAGATCACTGCCCTGGC
ACCCAGCACAATGAAGATCAAGATCATTGCTCCTCCTGAGCGCAAGTACTCCGTGTGGATCGGCGGCTCC
ATCCTGGCCTCGCTGTCCACCTTCCAGCAGATGTGGATCAGCAAGCAGGAGTATGACGAGTCCGGCCCCT
CCATCGTCCACCGCAAATGCTTCTAGGGATCCACCGGATCTAGATAACTGATCATAATCAGCCAT
