>Addgene plasmid #55520 | mTurquoise-Actin-C-18 | addgene partial sequence | sequence record 137476 | EGFP-C 5'-CATGGTCCTGCTGGAGTTCGTG-3'
AGTCCGGACTCAGATCTGGCAGCGGTGGAGGCAGCGCATCCGGCGGAAGCGGAAGCGATGATGATATCGC
CGCGCTCGTCGTCGACAACGGCTCCGGCATGTGCAAGGCCGGCTTCGCGGGCGACGATGCCCCCCGGGCC
GTCTTCCCCTCCATCGTGGGGCGCCCCAGGCACCAGGGCGTGATGGTGGGCATGGGTCAGAAGGATTCCT
ATGTGGGCGACGAGGCCCAGAGCAAGAGAGGCATCCTCACCCTGAAGTACCCCATCGAGCACGGCATCGT
CACCAACTGGGACGACATGGAGAAAATCTGGCACCACACCTTCTACAATGAGCTGCGTGTGGCTCCCGAG
GAGCACCCCGTGCTGCTGACCGAGGCCCCCCTGAACCCCAAGGCCAACCGCGAGAAGATGACCCAGATCA
TGTTTGAGACCTTCAACACCCCAGCCATGTACGTTGCTATCCAGGCTGTGCTATCCCTGTACGCCTCTGG
CCGTACCACTGGCATCGTGATGGACTCCGGTGACGGGGTCACCCACACTGTGCCCATCTACGAGGGGTAT
GCCCTCCCCCATGCCATCCTGCGTCTGGACCTGGCTGGCCGGGACCTGACTGACTACCTCATGAAGATCC
TCACCGAGCGCGGCTACAGCTTCACCACCACGGCCGAGCGGGAAATCGTGCGTGACATTAAGGAGAAGCT
GTGCTACGTCGCC
