[The description below was written by a language model from this plasmid's Addgene catalogue record.]
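Description:
mTurquoise-Actin-C-18 is a mammalian expression plasmid built on the mTurquoise-C1 backbone (about 4.75 kb without the insert), a C1-style fluorescent protein fusion vector. It is maintained in E. coli as a high-copy plasmid under kanamycin selection, and it carries a neomycin resistance marker so that transfected mammalian cells can be selected with G418 if stable expression is wanted. The record does not include a feature table, so details such as the origin of replication and the promoter driving the resistance cassette are not stated. The listed 3′ sequencing primer implies an SV40 polyadenylation signal downstream of the insert.

The payload is human beta-actin (ACTB, corresponding to the cytoplasmic actin reference transcript) expressed from the CMV promoter, a strong constitutive promoter in most mammalian cell types. The cyan fluorescent protein mTurquoise is supplied by the backbone and sits at the N terminus of actin, so the product is an mTurquoise-actin fusion. The "C-18" in the name probably refers to the fusion orientation and the linker length between the two proteins, though the record does not define it, and the cloning method is listed as unknown.

The fusion protein incorporates into cellular actin filaments, so the construct serves as a localization marker for the actin cytoskeleton in fluorescence microscopy. Its recorded excitation and emission maxima are 434 nm and 474 nm, placing it in the cyan channel, where it can be combined with spectrally distinct yellow or red markers in multicolour imaging.
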