Addgene plasmid #55520: mTurquoise-Actin-C-18
Purpose: Localization: Actin Filaments, Excitation: 434, Emission: 474
Depositing lab: Michael Davidson. Depositing organization: Florida State University, Tallahassee.
Backbone
  Vector backbone: mTurquoise-C1
  Backbone size w/o insert (bp): 4750
  Vector type: Mammalian Expression
  Selectable markers: Neomycin (select with G418)
Growth in bacteria
  Bacterial resistance: Kanamycin, 50 μg/mL
  Growth temperature: 37°C
  Growth strain: DH5alpha
  Copy number: High Copy
Gene/Insert
  Gene/Insert name: Actin (alt name: NM_001101.3)
  Species: H. sapiens (human)
  Entrez Gene: ACTB (a.k.a. BKRNS, BNS, BRWS1, CSMH, DDS1, PS1TP5BP1, THC8)
  Promoter: CMV
  Tag / fusion protein: mTurquoise (N terminal on backbone)
  Cloning method: Unknown
  Sequencing primers: 5′ CMV-F; 3′ SV40pA-R
Terms and licenses: Academic/Nonprofit Terms; Industry Terms
Depositor comments: . Excitation = 434; Emission = 474
How to cite: mTurquoise-Actin-C-18 was a gift from Michael Davidson (Addgene plasmid # 55520 ; http://n2t.net/addgene:55520 ; RRID:Addgene_55520)
